>Addgene plasmid #237525 | pGADT7-RWT4Ca_Reg1 | addgene full sequence | sequence record 471111 | Addgene NGS Result
CTTTTCTCTCTCCCCCGTTGTTGTCTCACCATATCCGCAATGACAAAAAAATGATGGAAGACACTAAAGG
AAAAAATTAACGACAAAGACAGCACCAACAGATGTCGTTGTTCCAGAGCTGATGAGGGGTATCTCGAAGC
ACACGAAACTTTTTCCTTCCTTCATTCACGCACACTACTCTCTAATGAGCAACGGTATACGGCCTTCCTT
CCAGTTACTTGAATTTGAAATAAAAAAAAGTTTGCTGTCTTGCTATCAAGTATAAATAGACCTGCAATTA
TTAATCTTTTGTTTCCTCGTCATTGTTCTCGTTCCCTTTCTTCCTTGTTTCTTTTTCTGCACAATATTTC
AAGCTATACCAAGCATACAATCAACTCCAAGCTTTGCAAAGATGGATAAAGCGGAATTAATTCCCGAGCC
TCCAAAAAAGAAGAGAAAGGTCGAATTGGGTACCGCCGCCAATTTTAATCAAAGTGGGAATATTGCTGAT
AGCTCATTGTCCTTCACTTTCACTAACAGTAGCAACGGTCCGAACCTCATAACAACTCAAACAAATTCTC
AAGCGCTTTCACAACCAATTGCCTCCTCTAACGTTCATGATAACTTCATGAATAATGAAATCACGGCTAG
TAAAATTGATGATGGTAATAATTCAAAACCACTGTCACCTGGTTGGACGGACCAAACTGCGTATAACGCG
TTTGGAATCACTACAGGGATGTTTAATACCACTACAATGGATGATGTATATAACTATCTATTCGATGATG
AAGATACCCCACCAAACCCAAAAAAAGAGATCTTTAATACGACTCACTATAGGGCGAGCGCCGCCATGGA
GTACCCATACGACGTACCAGATTACGCTCATCAAACAAGTTTGTACAAAAAAGCAGGCTCCACCATGATG
GGTGGCTATGAGTTCCAGAGGGCAGAATTGGACGCCCTTGAGGGTGTAGTTCGTGACCCAACCGCCGAAC
CCATGTCTTTAACACTACCTCTTTTGCGTCACATTACGAATGATTTCTCCCCTGAGTTCGAGATATCTAA
GGACGACTCCGCCGTGGTATATCTAGGAGTGCTACCATCAGGATTTAGGGTGGCAGTGAAGAAATCACAT
TTTAGGTTTTGTCTGGACGACGAGGACGCCTTCACTAATGAAGTTTCAATTGCAATGAAAGCCGCACATA
AGAATACTGTAAGAGTAATCGGCTATTGTCATCATACACATGAGCAGATTGCCGAGTATGAGGGAAAGCA
AGTCTTCGCAGAACTTACGGAGAGGTTGATATGTACTGAGTACGTGCCCAATGGACCTCTATCCGGCCAT
ATCGAAGGCAAAATTTGTGCACAAATGGACGGCTACGAGTTCCAGCGTGCTGAGCTTGATGCATTGGAGA
GAGTTGTTAGAGATACCTCTGCCGAGCCAATGTCCTTGACACTGCCCCTTTTGCGTCATATCACAAATGA
TTTCTCAGATGAATCCAGGATCGGACGTGGAGGATTCGCTGTTGTCTATCTTGGTGTTTTGCCATCCGGC
CTGAGAATAGCTGTTAAGAGGTTGTCAAATATAGCTTATATGAATGAAAGTGCATTCCAGAACGAAGTAT
TCATCACAATGAAAGCCACACATAAAAATACAGTGAGATTCATGGGATACTGCTCACAGATTCAAGGCAA
ACTAATAGAACATGATGGACAACATGTCTTTGCACAGCTTGAAGAGAGGCTAATTTGTGTGGAATACGCA
CCTAAGGGAACATTAGACGCTCACATCGGAGATTATGGTGAACTGGACTGGAACCAAAGATATCAGATTC
TGAAAGGCATATGTCAGGGTTTACATCATCTACATGACGAAATGCATGTCTTTCATGGAGATATCAAACC
CGCCAACATTCTTATCGGCGATAACCTAGTTCCTAAAATCTATGATTTCGGATTGAGTCAAATGTTCGAG
GAGGAGGAAACGGAAAGAATTGTGGAAAACATTGCCGGTACATTCGGCTACATGGCACCTGAGTTCTGTA
CAAACAACATGGTATCCTTCAAGGCCGAGATTTACAGTTTAGGCGTTGTAATAGGAGAACTTCTTATCGG
TAAAAAAGGATGGTTTGACGAGGACGTGCGGAAGCTTTTTGTTCAGCAGTTGAAAGGCCTTCGCAAAACT
TTGGTGAAGGAAGGCGCGTTTTCCAGCTGGGAGAATAAATACCATCAAGTGCGCACGTGTATGGAGATTG
GTCAGGATTGCATCGATCCAAATCCTCATAAACGGCCTACGCTTCTCGAAATTATTCAACGCCTTAACGA
AGCCGAAGACATGAATTATAGTGCGGCATCACTCTGGCAGGTTCAGTCTGGTGATGAAGAATCAGATCTC
TCCGATACTGAAGCGTTGGAGACAGAGACCACGAGCGAGTTTCTTCCGTCCGATGAAGAACCGGCGTCCG
TCGGTAAGACCGGCGAGACCTCTACACAGGAACCGGACAAACCCGATCTTATATCTAAACTTCCCGCTTC
GGTTGACCTTTCTGATCTCAAGGTGCTTGAAAAGATAACCGATGATTTTAGCCATGAGAGAATAGTCGGG
AAAGACGGGACTTTTAAAGGATGCCATAAGGCTTTCGTTTATAAAGGTGACATTCCTCTGAGGGAGATGA
TTGCAGTTAAACGGCTCATTGGTGTTGAGATACCCTTCGAGAAGTTCAAGAGAGAGGCTGAACAATTCAT
CAGTTTGGATCATAAGAACATAGTTAAGGTTGCAAGTTATTGCCACGACCAGAGCCGGGGACATAGACTC
GTCCAGTTCAAGGGGAAGCCTCTGCCCCAACTTTTTAATGGGCCTGAGCAACTGTTGTGTTACGAGTACA
TGCACAATGGTTCTCTTAGAGATTACTTGATGGGCCAAGGCTCCCGGGTCATAGATTGGCAGATGCGGTA
CAAGCTGATAAAAGGGACCTGCGCAGGCTTGCATTATCTTCATAAGGGTCGCGCAGGATGTCCGATCGTT
CACCTTAATCTGAGTCCCAGCAACGTGCTTTTGGATCATAATTACATTCCGCGGATAACTGGCTTCGACT
TTTCCAAGCTTATAGGAGAAAAAAACACTAAATCTGTGGTCTTGAAGCTCAATGGACCCATCGCTTATCT
GCCCCCCGACTTCTTCCACAGCAAAGGTACAGATCTCAAGTACCTGGCGACAGTTGATATATACTCTTTG
GGCCTGATGATACTCGAGATTGCAACACAGCAGGAAATCAAGGGCATACATGGTGTTCTGATAAAGTCAA
TCGAGGAAAACTGGCGGGAAGAGTCCCAAATCACACGCCTCTATACCTCTCTTGGGGCTGATGAGCTGAG
GCAGGTGAAGATGTGTATTGATATAGGACTTGACTGTGTCAAGAGTAACCCAGAGAAGCGCCCCACTGCA
GGAGCAATTATGTTGTGGCTTGATAAAGAATCTAAGCCAGTCCCCGTGTCACGGGCCGGAGCGGGCGTTT
TGCCACGGCCCCCAGTTCCGACCAACATCAACCATGCGGGGCGCATCCAGGGTATCCCAATCGAGAAATC
ACAAGTCCTTATTCCTTCATTCGCTTGTAATGAATATAGCTCTGTCAAAATTCAAAATTTGCACTTGCTG
CTCTTTATGGGTAGCGACTACAAGGACCACGACGGTGACTACAAGGACCACGACATCGACTACAAGGACG
ACGACGACAAGATCTAGACCCAGCTTTCTTGTACAAAGTGGTTCGATCGAGCTGCAGATGAATCGTAGAT
ACTGAAAAACCCCGCAAGTTCACTTCAACTGTGCATCGTGCACCATCTCAATTTCTTTCATTTATACATC
GTTTTGCCTTCTTTTATGTAACTATACTCCTCTAAGTTTCAATCTTGGCCATGTAACCTCTGATCTATAG
AATTTTTTAAATGACTAGAATTAATGCCCATCTTTTTTTTGGACCTAAATTCTTCATGAAAATATATTAC
GAGGGCTTATTCAGAAGCTTTGGACTTCTTCGCCAGAGGTTTGGTCAAGTCTCCAATCAAGGTTGTCGGC
TTGTCTACCTTGCCAGAAATTTACGAAAAGATGGAAAAGGGTCAAATCGTTGGTAGATACGTTGTTGACA
CTTCTAAATAAGCGAATTTCTTATGATTTATGATTTTTATTATTAAATAAGTTATAAAAAAAATAAGTGT
ATACAAATTTTAAAGTGACTCTTAGGTTTTAAAACGAAAATTCTTATTCTTGAGTAACTCTTTCCTGTAG
GTCAGGTTGCTTTCTCAGGTATAGCATGAGGTCGCTCTTATTGACCACACCTCTACCGGCCGGTCGAAAT
TCCCCTACCCTATGAACATATTCCATTTTGTAATTTCGTGTCGTTTCTATTATGAATTTCATTTATAAAG
TTTATGTACAAATATCATAAAAAAAGAGAATCTTTTTAAGCAAGGATTTTCTTAACTTCTTCGGCGACAG
CATCACCGACTTCGGTGGTACTGTTGGAACCACCTAAATCACCAGTTCTGATACCTGCATCCAAAACCTT
TTTAACTGCATCTTCAATGGCCTTACCTTCTTCAGGCAAGTTCAATGACAATTTCAACATCATTGCAGCA
GACAAGATAGTGGCGATAGGGTTGACCTTATTCTTTGGCAAATCTGGAGCAGAACCGTGGCATGGTTCGT
ACAAACCAAATGCGGTGTTCTTGTCTGGCAAAGAGGCCAAGGACGCAGATGGCAACAAACCCAAGGAACC
TGGGATAACGGAGGCTTCATCGGAGATGATATCACCAAACATGTTGCTGGTGATTATAATACCATTTAGG
TGGGTTGGGTTCTTAACTAGGATCATGGCGGCAGAATCAATCAATTGATGTTGAACCTTCAATGTAGGAA
ATTCGTTCTTGATGGTTTCCTCCACAGTTTTTCTCCATAATCTTGAAGAGGCCAAAACATTAGCTTTATC
CAAGGACCAAATAGGCAATGGTGGCTCATGTTGTAGGGCCATGAAAGCGGCCATTCTTGTGATTCTTTGC
ACTTCTGGAACGGTGTATTGTTCACTATCCCAAGCGACACCATCACCATCGTCTTCCTTTCTCTTACCAA
AGTAAATACCTCCCACTAATTCTCTGACAACAACGAAGTCAGTACCTTTAGCAAATTGTGGCTTGATTGG
AGATAAGTCTAAAAGAGAGTCGGATGCAAAGTTACATGGTCTTAAGTTGGCGTACAATTGAAGTTCTTTA
CGGATTTTTAGTAAACCTTGTTCAGGTCTAACACTACCTGTACCCCATTTAGGACCACCCACAGCACCTA
ACAAAACGGCATCAGCCTTCTTGGAGGCTTCCAGCGCCTCATCTGGAAGTGGGACACCTGTAGCTTCGAT
AGCAGCACCACCAATTAAATGATTTTCGAAATCGAACTTGACATTGGAACGAACATCAGAAATAGCTTTA
AGAACCTTAATGGCTTCGGCTGTGATTTCTTGACCAACGTGGTCACCTGGCAAAACGACGATCTTCTTAG
GGGCAGACATTAGAATGGTATATCCTTGAAATATATATATATATTGCTGAAATGTAAAAGGTAAGAAAAG
TTAGAAAGTAAGACGATTGCTAACCACCTATTGGAAAAAACAATAGGTCCTTAAATAATATTGTCAACTT
CAAGTATTGTGATGCAAGCATTTAGTCATGAACGCTTCTCTATTCTATATGAAAAGCCGGTTCCGGCGCT
CTCACCTTTCCTTTTTCTCCCAATTTTTCAGTTGAAAAAGGTATATGCGTCAGGCGACCTCTGAAATTAA
CAAAAAATTTCCAGTCATCGAATTTGATTCTGTGCGATAGCGCCCCTGTGTGTTCTCGTTATGTTGAGGA
AAAAAATAATGGTTGCTAAGAGATTCGAACTCTTGCATCTTACGATACCTGAGTATTCCCACAGTTGGGG
GATCTCGACTCTAGCTAGAGGATCAATTCGTAATCATGTCATAGCTGTTTCCTGTGTGAAATTGTTATCC
GCTCACAATTCCACACAACATACGAGCCGGAAGCATAAAGTGTAAAGCCTGGGGTGCCTAATGAGTGAGC
TAACTCACATTAATTGCGTTGCGCTCACTGCCCGCTTTCCAGTCGGGAAACCTGTCGTGCCAGCTGATAA
CTTCGTATAATGTATGCTATACGAAGTTATTAGGTCTGAAGAGGAGTTTACGTCCAGCCAAGCTAGCTTG
GCTGCAGGTCGAGCGGCCGCGATCCGGAACCCTTAATATAACTTCGTATAATGTATGCTATACGAAGTTA
TCAGCTGCATTAATGAATCGGCCAACGCGCGGGGAGAGGCGGTTTGCGTATTGGGCGCTCTTCCGCTTCC
TCGCTCACTGACTCGCTGCGCTCGGTCGTTCGGCTGCGGCGAGCGGTATCAGCTCACTCAAAGGCGGTAA
TACGGTTATCCACAGAATCAGGGGATAACGCAGGAAAGAACATGTGAGCAAAAGGCCAGCAAAAGGCCAG
GAACCGTAAAAAGGCCGCGTTGCTGGCGTTTTTCCATAGGCTCCGCCCCCCTGACGAGCATCACAAAAAT
CGACGCTCAAGTCAGAGGTGGCGAAACCCGACAGGACTATAAAGATACCAGGCGTTTCCCCCTGGAAGCT
CCCTCGTGCGCTCTCCTGTTCCGACCCTGCCGCTTACCGGATACCTGTCCGCCTTTCTCCCTTCGGGAAG
CGTGGCGCTTTCTCATAGCTCACGCTGTAGGTATCTCAGTTCGGTGTAGGTCGTTCGCTCCAAGCTGGGC
TGTGTGCACGAACCCCCCGTTCAGCCCGACCGCTGCGCCTTATCCGGTAACTATCGTCTTGAGTCCAACC
CGGTAAGACACGACTTATCGCCACTGGCAGCAGCCACTGGTAACAGGATTAGCAGAGCGAGGTATGTAGG
CGGTGCTACAGAGTTCTTGAAGTGGTGGCCTAACTACGGCTACACTAGAAGAACAGTATTTGGTATCTGC
GCTCTGCTGAAGCCAGTTACCTTCGGAAAAAGAGTTGGTAGCTCTTGATCCGGCAAACAAACCACCGCTG
GTAGCGGTGGTTTTTTTGTTTGCAAGCAGCAGATTACGCGCAGAAAAAAAGGATCTCAAGAAGATCCTTT
GATCTTTTCTACGGGGTCTGACGCTCAGTGGAACGAAAACTCACGTTAAGGGATTTTGGTCATGAGATTA
TCAAAAAGGATCTTCACCTAGATCCTTTTAAATTAAAAATGAAGTTTTAAATCAATCTAAAGTATATATG
AGTAAACTTGGTCTGACAGTTACCAATGCTTAATCAGTGAGGCACCTATCTCAGCGATCTGTCTATTTCG
TTCATCCATAGTTGCCTGACTCCCCGTCGTGTAGATAACTACGATACGGGAGGGCTTACCATCTGGCCCC
AGTGCTGCAATGATACCGCGAGACCCACGCTCACCGGCTCCAGATTTATCAGCAATAAACCAGCCAGCCG
GAAGGGCCGAGCGCAGAAGTGGTCCTGCAACTTTATCCGCCTCCATCCAGTCTATTAATTGTTGCCGGGA
AGCTAGAGTAAGTAGTTCGCCAGTTAATAGTTTGCGCAACGTTGTTGCCATTGCTACAGGCATCGTGGTG
TCACGCTCGTCGTTTGGTATGGCTTCATTCAGCTCCGGTTCCCAACGATCAAGGCGAGTTACATGATCCC
CCATGTTGTGCAAAAAAGCGGTTAGCTCCTTCGGTCCTCCGATCGTTGTCAGAAGTAAGTTGGCCGCAGT
GTTATCACTCATGGTTATGGCAGCACTGCATAATTCTCTTACTGTCATGCCATCCGTAAGATGCTTTTCT
GTGACTGGTGAGTACTCAACCAAGTCATTCTGAGAATAGTGTATGCGGCGACCGAGTTGCTCTTGCCCGG
CGTCAATACGGGATAATACCGCGCCACATAGCAGAACTTTAAAAGTGCTCATCATTGGAAAACGTTCTTC
GGGGCGAAAACTCTCAAGGATCTTACCGCTGTTGAGATCCAGTTCGATGTAACCCACTCGTGCACCCAAC
TGATCTTCAGCATCTTTTACTTTCACCAGCGTTTCTGGGTGAGCAAAAACAGGAAGGCAAAATGCCGCAA
AAAAGGGAATAAGGGCGACACGGAAATGTTGAATACTCATACTCTTCCTTTTTCAATATTATTGAAGCAT
TTATCAGGGTTATTGTCTCATGAGCGGATACATATTTGAATGTATTTAGAAAAATAAACAAATAGGGGTT
CCGCGCACATTTCCCCGAAAAGTGCCACCTGACGTCTAAGAAACCATTATTATCATGACATTAACCTATA
AAAATAGGCGTATCACGAGGCCCTTTCGTCTCGCGCGTTTCGGTGATGACGGTGAAAACCTCTGACACAT
GCAGCTCCCGGAGACGGTCACAGCTTGTCTGTAAGCGGATGCCGGGAGCAGACAAGCCCGTCAGGGCGCG
TCAGCGGGTGTTGGCGGGTGTCGGGGCTGGCTTAACTATGCGGCATCAGAGCAGATTGTACTGAGAGTGC
ACCATAACGCATTTAAGCATAAACACGCACTATGCCGTTCTTCTCATGTATATATATATACAGGCAACAC
GCAGATATAGGTGCGACGTGAACAGTGAGCTGTATGTGCGCAGCTCGCGTTGCATTTTCGGAAGCGCTCG
TTTTCGGAAACGCTTTGAAGTTCCTATTCCGAAGTTCCTATTCTCTAGCTAGAAAGTATAGGAACTTCAG
AGCGCTTTTGAAAACCAAAAGCGCTCTGAAGACGCACTTTCAAAAAACCAAAAACGCACCGGACTGTAAC
GAGCTACTAAAATATTGCGAATACCGCTTCCACAAACATTGCTCAAAAGTATCTCTTTGCTATATATCTC
TGTGCTATATCCCTATATAACCTACCCATCCACCTTTCGCTCCTTGAACTTGCATCTAAACTCGACCTCT
ACATTTTTTATGTTTATCTCTAGTATTACTCTTTAGACAAAAAAATTGTAGTAAGAACTATTCATAGAGT
GAATCGAAAACAATACGAAAATGTAAACATTTCCTATACGTAGTATATAGAGACAAAATAGAAGAAACCG
TTCATAATTTTCTGACCAATGAAGAATCATCAACGCTATCACTTTCTGTTCACAAAGTATGCGCAATCCA
CATCGGTATAGAATATAATCGGGGATGCCTTTATCTTGAAAAAATGCACCCGCAGCTTCGCTAGTAATCA
GTAAACGCGGGAAGTGGAGTCAGGCTTTTTTTATGGAAGAGAAAATAGACACCAAAGTAGCCTTCTTCTA
ACCTTAACGGACCTACAGTGCAAAAAGTTATCAAGAGACTGCATTATAGAGCGCACAAAGGAGAAAAAAA
GTAATCTAAGATGCTTTGTTAGAAAAATAGCGCTCTCGGGATGCATTTTTGTAGAACAAAAAAGAAGTAT
AGATTCTTTGTTGGTAAAATAGCGCTCTCGCGTTGCATTTCTGTTCTGTAAAAATGCAGCTCAGATTCTT
TGTTTGAAAAATTAGCGCTCTCGCGTTGCATTTTTGTTTTACAAAAATGAAGCACAGATTCTTCGTTGGT
AAAATAGCGCTTTCGCGTTGCATTTCTGTTCTGTAAAAATGCAGCTCAGATTCTTTGTTTGAAAAATTAG
CGCTCTCGCGTTGCATTTTTGTTCTACAAAATGAAGCACAGATGCTTCGTTGCTTGCATGCCTGCAGGTC
GAGATCCGGGATCGAAGAAATGATGGTAAATGAAATAGGAAATCAAGGAGCATGAAGGCAAAAGACAAAT
ATAAGGGTCGAACGAAAAATAAAGTGAAAAGTGTTGATATGATGTATTTGGCTTTGCGGCGCCGAAAAAA
CGAGTTTACGCAATTGCACAATCATGCTGACTCTGTGGCGGACCCGCGCTCTTGCCGGCCCGGCGATAAC
GCTGGGCGTGAGGCTGTGCCCGGCGGAGTTTTTTGCGCCTGCATTTTCCAAGGTTTACCCTGCGCTAAGG
GGCGAGATTGGAGAAGCAATAAGAATGCCGGTTGGGGTTGCGATGATGACGACCACGACAACTGGTGTCA
TTATTTAAGTTGCCGAAAGAACCTGAGTGCATTTGCAACATGAGTATACTAGAAGAATGAGCCAAGACTT
GCGAGACGCGAGTTTGCCGGTGGTGCGAACAATAGAGCGACCATGACCTTGAAGGTGAGACGCGCATAAC
CGCTAGAGTACTTTGAAGAGGAAACAGCAATAGGGTTGCTACCAGTATAAATAGACAGGTACATACAACA
CTGGAAATGGTTGTCTGTTTGAGTACGCTTTCAATTCATTTGGGTGTGCACTTTATTATGTTACAATATG
GAAGGGAACTTTACACTTCTCCTATGCACATATATTAATTAAAGTCCAATGCTAGTAGAGAAGGGGGGTA
ACACCCCTCCGCGCTCTTTTCCGATTTTTTTCTAAACCGTGGAATATTTCGGATATCCTTTTGTTGTTTC
CGGGTGTACAATATGGACTTCCTCTTTTCTGGCAACCAAACCCATACATCGGGATTCCTATAATACCTTC
GTTGGTCTCCCTAACATGTAGGTGGCGGAGGGGAGATATACAATAGAACAGATACCAGACAAGACATAAT
GGGCTAAACAAGACTACACCAATTACACTGCCTCATTGATGGTGGTACATAACGAACTAATACTGTAGCC
CTAGACTTGATAGCCATCATCATATCGAAGTTTCACTACCCTTTTTCCATTTGCCATCTATTGAAGTAAT
AATAGGCGCATGCAACTTCTTTTCTTTTTTTTT
Features (pLannotate 1.2.2; 27 found; start..end, strand, type, name):
    422..441     +  CDS            SV40 NLS (fragment): nuclear localization signal of SV40 (simian virus 40) large T antigen
    458..799     +  CDS            GAL4 activation domain: activation domain of the GAL4 transcriptional activator; Saccharomyces cerevisiae GAL4 (truncated)
    805..823     +  promoter       T7 promoter: promoter for bacteriophage T7 RNA polymerase
    842..868     +  CDS            HA: HA (human influenza hemagglutinin) epitope tag
    875..899     +  protein_bind   attB1: mutant version of attB; recombination site for the Gateway® BP reaction BP Clonase™
   3698..3721    +  CDS            5xFLAG (fragment): five tandem FLAG® epitope tags
   3728..3752    -  protein_bind   attB2: mutant version of attB; recombination site for the Gateway® BP reaction BP Clonase™
   4004..4138    +  CDS            ADH1 (fragment): ADH1_YEAST - Also known as ADC1. Experimental evidence at protein level: Swiss-Prot protein existence level 1. This isozyme preferentially catalyzes the conversion of primary unbranched alcohols to their corresponding aldehydes. Also shows activity toward secondary alcohols. From Saccharomyces cerevisiae (strain ATCC 204508 / S288c) (Baker's yeast).
   4142..4329    +  terminator     ADH1 terminator: S. cerevisiae ADH1; transcription terminator for the S. cerevisiae alcohol dehydrogenase 1 (ADH1) gene
   4446..5540    -  CDS            LEU2: 3-isopropylmalate dehydrogenase, required for leucine biosynthesis; S. cerevisiae LEU2; yeast auxotrophic marker
   5541..5946    -  promoter       LEU2 promoter: S. cerevisiae LEU2
   6010..6032    -  protein_bind   lac operator (fragment): The lac repressor binds to the lac operator to inhibit transcription in E. coli. This inhibition can be relieved by adding lactose or isopropyl-β-D-thiogalactopyranoside (IPTG). lac repressor encoded by lacI
   6036..6066    -  promoter       lac promoter: promoter for the E. coli lac operon
   6081..6102    -  protein_bind   CAP binding site: CAP binding activates transcription in the presence of cAMP. E. coli catabolite activator protein
   6115..6156    -  CDS            lacI (fragment): lac repressor; lacI; The lac repressor binds to the lac operator to inhibit transcription in E. coli. This inhibition can be relieved by adding lactose or isopropyl-β-D-thiogalactopyranoside (IPTG).
   6157..6190    -  protein_bind   loxP: Cre-mediated recombination occurs in the 8-bp core sequence (GCATACAT). Cre recombinase
   6268..6301    -  protein_bind   loxP: Cre-mediated recombination occurs in the 8-bp core sequence (GCATACAT). Cre recombinase
   6302..6358    -  CDS            lacI (fragment): lac repressor; lacI; The lac repressor binds to the lac operator to inhibit transcription in E. coli. This inhibition can be relieved by adding lactose or isopropyl-β-D-thiogalactopyranoside (IPTG).
   6541..7129    -  rep_origin     ori: high-copy-number ColE1/pMB1/pBR322/pUC origin of replication
   7300..8160    -  CDS            AmpR: β-lactamase; bla; confers resistance to ampicillin, carbenicillin, and related antibiotics
   8161..8265    -  promoter       AmpR promoter: bla
   8360..8395    +  CDS            rop (fragment): Rop protein, which maintains plasmids at low copy number; rop
   8497..8546    +  misc_feature   bom (fragment): basis of mobility region from pBR322
   8547..9711    +  rep_origin     2μ ori: yeast 2μ plasmid origin of replication
   9712..9732    -  misc_feature   MCS (fragment): pUC18/19 multiple cloning site
   9782..10120   +  CDS            YO085_YEAST: Protein predicted: Swiss-Prot protein existence level 4. From Saccharomyces cerevisiae (strain ATCC 204508 / S288c) (Baker's yeast).
  10485..376     +  promoter       ADH1 promoter (across the origin): S. cerevisiae ADH1; promoter for alcohol dehydrogenase 1
