[The description below was written by a language model from this plasmid's Addgene catalogue record and pLannotate feature annotations shown in this document.]
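Description:
pGADT7-RWT4Ca_Reg1 is a yeast two-hybrid prey (activation-domain) plasmid of about 10.8 kb. It expresses a variant of the wheat (Triticum aestivum) tandem kinase RWT4 in Saccharomyces cerevisiae. The catalogue lists the backbone as pGADT8, whereas the plasmid name says pGADT7; the annotated features fit a Gateway-adapted vector of the pGADT7 family. It is a shuttle vector. In E. coli it replicates from a high-copy ColE1/pUC-type origin under ampicillin selection (AmpR). In yeast it is maintained by the 2μ origin and selected through the LEU2 auxotrophic marker on leucine-deficient medium.

The expression cassette is driven by the constitutive yeast ADH1 promoter and closed by the ADH1 terminator. It encodes an SV40 nuclear localization signal, the GAL4 activation domain and an HA epitope tag upstream of the insert. A T7 promoter between the activation domain and the HA tag would allow in vitro transcription of the tagged insert without the GAL4 portion. The insert lies between attB1 and attB2 sites, consistent with the recorded Gateway cloning. A short FLAG-like fragment is annotated just before attB2, suggesting a C-terminal FLAG epitope, though the record does not confirm this. The insert, Rwt4Ca_Reg1, is described only as having "binding region 1" removed; the boundaries of the deletion are not stated. Leftover backbone elements include two loxP sites and lac promoter/operator fragments.

The plasmid is intended for pairing with a GAL4 DNA-binding-domain bait. The associated study concerns direct binding of a fungal effector by RWT4, so this deletion variant presumably serves to test whether the removed region is needed for that interaction.
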