Addgene plasmid #237525: pGADT7-RWT4Ca_Reg1
Purpose: Yeast two-hybrid
Depositing lab: Gitta Coaker. Depositing organization: University of California, Davis. Publication: Wheat tandem kinase RWT4 directly binds a fungal effector to activate defense. Sung YC, Li Y, Bernasconi Z, Baik S, Asuke S, Keller B, Fahima T, Coaker G. Nat Genet. 2025 Apr 14. doi: 10.1038/s41588-025-02162-w. PubMed 40229601.
Backbone
  Vector backbone: pGADT8
  Vector type: Yeast Expression
Growth in bacteria
  Bacterial resistance: Ampicillin, 100 μg/mL
  Growth temperature: 37°C
  Growth strain: DH5alpha
  Copy number: High Copy
Gene/Insert
  Gene/Insert name: Rwt4Ca_Reg1
  Species: Triticum aestivum
  Mutation: Removed binding region 1
  Cloning method: Gateway Cloning
Terms and licenses: Academic/Nonprofit Terms; Industry Terms: Not Available to Industry
Depositor comments: Please visit https://doi.org/10.1101/2024.04.30.591956 for bioRxiv preprint.
How to cite: pGADT7-RWT4Ca_Reg1 was a gift from Gitta Coaker (Addgene plasmid # 237525 ; http://n2t.net/addgene:237525 ; RRID:Addgene_237525)
